Addgene plasmid #82719: pCDFDuet-MKK6-EE p38alpha
Purpose: Expresses constitutively active human MKK6 and murine p38 alpha.
Depositing lab: Kevin Janes. Depositing organization: University of Virginia. Publication: Profiling Subcellular Protein Phosphatase Responses to Coxsackievirus B3 Infection of Cardiomyocytes. Shah M, Smolko CM, Kinicki S, Chapman ZD, Brautigan DL, Janes KA. Mol Cell Proteomics. 2017 Apr;16(4 suppl 1):S244-S262. doi: 10.1074/mcp.O116.063487. Epub 2017 Feb 7. PubMed 28174228.
Backbone
  Vector backbone: pCDFDuet-1
  Backbone size w/o insert (bp): 3781
  Total vector size (bp): 4864
  Vector type: Bacterial Expression
Growth in bacteria
  Bacterial resistance: Streptomycin, 50 μg/mL
  Growth temperature: 37°C
  Growth strain: DH5alpha
  Growth instructions: Use strain BL21 for protein expression
  Copy number: Unknown
Gene/Insert 1
  Gene/Insert name: MKK6
  Species: H. sapiens (human)
  Insert size (bp): 1005
  Mutation: Ser207 to Glu, Thr211 to Glu
  GenBank ID: NM_002758
  Entrez Gene: MAP2K6 (a.k.a. MAPKK6, MEK6, MKK6, PRKMK6, SAPKK-3, SAPKK3)
  Cloning method: Restriction Enzyme; 5′ cloning site BamHI (destroyed during cloning); 3′ cloning site SalI (not destroyed)
  Sequencing primers: 5′ ACYCDuetUP1; 3′ DuetDOWN1
Gene/Insert 2
  Gene/Insert name: p38alpha (alt names: Mapk14; mitogen-activated protein kinase 14)
  Species: M. musculus (mouse)
  Insert size (bp): 1083
  GenBank ID: NM_011951
  Entrez Gene: Mapk14 (a.k.a. CSBP2, Crk1, Csbp1, Mxi2, PRKM14, PRKM15, p38, p38-alpha, p38MAPK, p38a, p38alpha)
  Cloning method: Restriction Enzyme; 5′ cloning site BglII (destroyed during cloning); 3′ cloning site XhoI (not destroyed)
  Sequencing primers: 5′ DuetUP2 Primer; 3′ T7 Terminator Primer
Terms and licenses: Academic/Nonprofit Terms; Industry Terms: Not Available to Industry
How to cite: pCDFDuet-MKK6-EE p38alpha was a gift from Kevin Janes (Addgene plasmid # 82719 ; http://n2t.net/addgene:82719 ; RRID:Addgene_82719)
