[The description below was written by a language model from this plasmid's Addgene catalogue record.]
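Description:
pCDFDuet-MKK6-EE p38alpha is a bacterial co-expression plasmid built on pCDFDuet-1, a Duet-series vector designed to produce two proteins from a single plasmid in E. coli. It is selected with streptomycin; the record lists the copy number as unknown. No feature table is provided, so the regulatory elements are not itemised. However, pCDFDuet-1 generally carries the CloDF13 origin, a lacI gene, and two multiple cloning sites, each preceded by a T7 promoter/lac operator, with a T7 terminator downstream. This fits the note that a BL21-type strain is used for protein expression, while DH5alpha serves for propagation.

The first cloning site holds human MKK6 (MAP2K6), inserted between BamHI (destroyed during cloning) and SalI, with Ser207 and Thr211 both changed to glutamate. These substitutions mimic phosphorylation in the activation loop and make the kinase constitutively active. The second site holds murine p38 alpha (Mapk14), inserted between BglII (destroyed) and XhoI. Because MKK6 is the upstream activating kinase for p38, co-expressing the two in bacteria should yield p38 alpha that is already phosphorylated and active, without a separate in vitro activation step. The record does not say whether either protein retains the vector-encoded tags. The listed total size is also smaller than the backbone plus both inserts, and appears to account for only one insert.

The associated publication profiles protein phosphatase responses, which suggests the plasmid was used to prepare phosphorylated p38 as a reagent or substrate, though the record states only that it expresses the two kinases.
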