>Addgene plasmid #82719 | pCDFDuet-MKK6-EE p38alpha | addgene partial sequence | sequence record 161086 | pCW-SEQ-fwd 5'-ACATCGTATAACGTTACTGG-3'
CGGGCGCTATCATGCCATACCGCGAAAGGTTTTGCGCCATTCGATGGTGTCCGGGATCTCGACGCTCTCC
CTTATGCGACTCCTGCATTAGGAAATTAATACGACTCACTATAGGGGAATTGTGAGCGGATAACAATTCC
CCTGTAGAAATAATTTTGTTTAACTTTAATAAGGAGATATACCATGGGCAGCAGCCATCACCATCATCAC
CACAGCCAGGATCTATGTCTCAGTCGAAAGGCAAGAAGCGAAACCCTGGCCTTAAAATTCCAAAAGAAGC
ATTTGAACAACCTCAGACCAGTTCCACACCACCTAGAGATTTAGACTCCAAGGCTTGCATTTCTATTGGA
AATCAGAACTTTGAGGTGAAGGCAGATGACCTGGAGCCTATAATGGAACTGGGACGAGGTGCGTACGGGG
TGGTGGAGAAGATGCGGCACGTGCCCAGCGGGCAGATCATGGCAGTGAAGCGGATCCGAGCCACAGTAAA
TAGCCAGGAACAGAAACGGCTACTGATGGATTTGGATATTTCCATGAGGACGGTGGACTGTCCATTCACT
GTCACCTTTTATGGCGCACTGTTTCGGGAGGGTGATGTGTGGATCTGCATGGAGCTCATGGATACATCAC
TAGATAAATTCTACAAACAAGTTATTGATAAAGGCCAGACAATTCCAGAGGACATCTTAGGGAA
