>Addgene plasmid #82719 | pCDFDuet-MKK6-EE p38alpha | addgene partial sequence | sequence record 161087 | DuetUP2 5'-GATTATGCGGCCGTGTACAA-3'
AGCTTGTCGACTTAGTCTCCAAGAATCAGTTTTACAAAAGATGCCACATCTGTTCCTTTGGATTCATGTA
GGGTGAAAAATGGATGTTGCATTAGCTCTGGGTATGTAGGCCGTTCTTTGGAATTCTTCTTTAAGCACTG
TGAGGTAAAGTCAACAAACTCTGCAGAGAACTTGTCTGCTGGGAGTTGTGGCGATGGCTCCTCTACCACC
TGTTTGAGCTGCTGAAATGGAGTTCCCCATGAATCATAGGGAAATCGAAGGATGGCCAACTCAATCATCG
TGATGCCCAGACTCCAAATGTCAGACTTCACACTGTATCCCTTCTGGTTGAGCTCTGGGTTTATTCTTTC
AGGGGCCATGTATGGTTTGCAACCTGCATCAATTTCTTTAGCAACCTCGTCCACCAAGTAGCCACTGATT
CCAAAATCGCACATCTTCACTTGACCGAGAGCATTGATGAGTACATTAGAAGGCTTGACGTCTCTGTGAA
TGACAGACAGCTTACTATGTAAATGTTCTAATGCTTTTACAATAGAAACTGCTATTTTCCCTAAGATGTC
CTCTGGAATTGTCTGGCCTTTATCAATAACTTGTTTGTAGAATTTATCTAGTGATGTATCCATGAGCTCC
ATGCAGATCCACACATCACCCTCCCGAAACAGTGCGCCATAAAAGGTGACAGTGAATGGACAGTCCACCG
TCCTCATGGAAATATCCAAATCCATCAGTAGCCGTTTCTGTTCCTGGCTATTTACTGTGGCTCGGATCCG
CTTCACTGCCATGATCTGCCCGCTGGGCACGTGCCGCATCTTCTC
