>Addgene plasmid #82719 | pCDFDuet-MKK6-EE p38alpha | addgene partial sequence | sequence record 161088 | T7term 5'-GCTAGTTATTGCTCAGCGG-3'
AATTTCGCAGCAGCGGTTTCTTTACCAGACTCGAGTCAGGACTCCATTTCTTCTTGGTCAAGGGGTGGTG
GCACAAAGCTGATGACTTCATCATAGGTCAGGCTCTTCCACTCATCTATGAGAAGGTCCCTGCTTTCAAA
GGACTGGTCATAAGGGTCAGCAACAGGCTCATCATCAGGGTCGTGGTACTGAGCAAAGTAGGCATGCGCA
AGAGCTTGGGCTGCTGTGATCCTCTTATCTGAGTCCAAAACGAGCATCTTCTCCAGTAGGTCGACAGCCA
GGGGATTGGCACCAATAAATACATTTGCGAAGTTCATCTTCGGCATCTGGGCCAGAGACTGAATGTAGTT
TCTTGCAGACTCTGAGGAGATTTTCTTCAGAAGCTCAGCCCCTGGGGTTCCAACGAGTCTTAAAATGAGC
TTCAACTGATCAATATGGTCTGTACCAGGAAACAACGTTCTTCCGGTCAACAGCTCAGCCATGATGCAGC
CCACGGACCAAATATCCACTGTCTGGTTATAGTGCATCCAATTCAGCATGATCTCTGGGGCTCGGTACCA
CCTGGTAGCCACGTAGCCTGTCATCTCATCATCAGTGTGCCGAGCCAGCCCAAAATCCAGAATCTTGAGC
TCACAGTCTTCGTTCACAGCTAGGTTGCTGGGCTTTAGGTCC
